>Addgene plasmid #62715 | ptreCas9-mKate2ps-T1gRNA | depositor full sequence | sequence record 106781 | ptreCas9-mKate2ps-T1gRNA sequence 9281 bps
CTAGTGGATCCGCCACCCCACCGAGACCCCATTGGGGCCAATACGCCCGCGTTTCTTCCTTTTCCCCACC
CCACCCCCCAAGTTCGGGTGAAGGCCCAGGGCTCGCAGCCAACGTCGGGGCGGCAGGCCCTGCCATAGCC
TCAGGTTACTCATATATACTTTAGATTGATTTAAAACTTCATTTTTAATTTAAAAGGATCTAGGTGAAGA
TCCTTTTTGATAATCTCATGACCAAAATCCCTTAACGTGAGTTTTCGTTCCACTGAGCGTCAGACCCCGT
AGAAAAGATCAAAGGATCTTCTTGAGATCCTTTTTTTCTGCGCGTAATCTGCTGCTTGCAAACAAAAAAA
CCACCGCTACCAGCGGTGGTTTGTTTGCCGGATCAAGAGCTACCAACTCTTTTTCCGAAGGTAACTGGCT
TCAGCAGAGCGCAGATACCAAATACTGTCCTTCTAGTGTAGCCGTAGTTAGGCCACCACTTCAAGAACTC
TGTAGCACCGCCTACATACCTCGCTCTGCTAATCCTGTTACCAGTGGCTGCTGCCAGTGGCGATAAGTCG
TGTCTTACCGGGTTGGACTCAAGACGATAGTTACCGGATAAGGCGCAGCGGTCGGGCTGAACGGGGGGTT
CGTGCACACAGCCCAGCTTGGAGCGAACGACCTACACCGAACTGAGATACCTACAGCGTGAGCTATGAGA
AAGCGCCACGCTTCCCGAAGGGAGAAAGGCGGACAGGTATCCGGTAAGCGGCAGGGTCGGAACAGGAGAG
CGCACGAGGGAGCTTCCAGGGGGAAACGCCTGGTATCTTTATAGTCCTGTCGGGTTTCGCCACCTCTGAC
TTGAGCGTCGATTTTTGTGATGCTCGTCAGGGGGGCGGAGCCTATGGAAAAACGCCAGCAACGCGGCCTT
TTTACGGTTCCTGGCCTTTTGCTGGCCTTTTGCTCACATGTTCTTTCCTGCGTTATCCCCTGATTCTGTG
GATAACCGTATTACCGCCCCGTACACGCCACCTCGACATACTCGAGTTTACTCCCTATCAGTGATAGAGA
ACGTATGAAGAGTTTACTCCCTATCAGTGATAGAGAACGTATGCAGACTTTACTCCCTATCAGTGATAGA
GAACGTATAAGGAGTTTACTCCCTATCAGTGATAGAGAACGTATGACCAGTTTACTCCCTATCAGTGATA
GAGAACGTATCTACAGTTTACTCCCTATCAGTGATAGAGAACGTATATCCAGTTTACTCCCTATCAGTGA
TAGAGAACGTATAAGCTTTAGGCGTGTACGGTGGGCGCCTATAAAAGCAGAGCTCGTTTAGTGAACCGTC
AGATCGCCTGGAGCAATTCCACAACACTTTTGTCTTATACCAACTTTCCGGCTAGTGGATCCGCGGCCGT
TACTAGCCTTGCCACCATGGACAAGAAGTACTCCATTGGGCTCGATATCGGCACAAACAGCGTCGGCTGG
GCCGTCATTACGGACGAGTACAAGGTGCCGAGCAAAAAATTCAAAGTTCTGGGCAATACCGATCGCCACA
GCATAAAGAAGAACCTCATTGGCGCCCTCCTGTTCGACTCCGGGGAGACGGCCGAAGCCACGCGGCTCAA
AAGAACAGCACGGCGCAGATATACCCGCAGAAAGAATCGGATCTGCTACCTGCAGGAGATCTTTAGTAAT
GAGATGGCTAAGGTGGATGACTCTTTCTTCCATAGGCTGGAGGAGTCCTTTTTGGTGGAGGAGGATAAAA
AGCACGAGCGCCACCCAATCTTTGGCAATATCGTGGACGAGGTGGCGTACCATGAAAAGTACCCAACCAT
ATATCATCTGAGGAAGAAGCTTGTAGACAGTACTGATAAGGCTGACTTGCGGTTGATCTATCTCGCGCTG
GCGCATATGATCAAATTTCGGGGACACTTCCTCATCGAGGGGGACCTGAACCCAGACAACAGCGATGTCG
ACAAACTCTTTATCCAACTGGTTCAGACTTACAATCAGCTTTTCGAAGAGAACCCGATCAACGCATCCGG
AGTTGACGCCAAAGCAATCCTGAGCGCTAGGCTGTCCAAATCCCGGCGGCTCGAAAACCTCATCGCACAG
CTCCCTGGGGAGAAGAAGAACGGCCTGTTTGGTAATCTTATCGCCCTGTCACTCGGGCTGACCCCCAACT
TTAAATCTAACTTCGACCTGGCCGAAGATGCCAAGCTTCAACTGAGCAAAGACACCTACGATGATGATCT
CGACAATCTGCTGGCCCAGATCGGCGACCAGTACGCAGACCTTTTTTTGGCGGCAAAGAACCTGTCAGAC
GCCATTCTGCTGAGTGATATTCTGCGAGTGAACACGGAGATCACCAAAGCTCCGCTGAGCGCTAGTATGA
TCAAGCGCTATGATGAGCACCACCAAGACTTGACTTTGCTGAAGGCCCTTGTCAGACAGCAACTGCCTGA
GAAGTACAAGGAAATTTTCTTCGATCAGTCTAAAAATGGCTACGCCGGATACATTGACGGCGGAGCAAGC
CAGGAGGAATTTTACAAATTTATTAAGCCCATCTTGGAAAAAATGGACGGCACCGAGGAGCTGCTGGTAA
AGCTTAACAGAGAAGATCTGTTGCGCAAACAGCGCACTTTCGACAATGGAAGCATCCCCCACCAGATTCA
CCTGGGCGAACTGCACGCTATCCTCAGGCGGCAAGAGGATTTCTACCCCTTTTTGAAAGATAACAGGGAA
AAGATTGAGAAAATCCTCACATTTCGGATACCCTACTATGTAGGCCCCCTCGCCCGGGGAAATTCCAGAT
TCGCGTGGATGACTCGCAAATCAGAAGAGACCATCACTCCCTGGAACTTCGAGGAAGTCGTGGATAAGGG
GGCCTCTGCCCAGTCCTTCATCGAAAGGATGACTAACTTTGATAAAAATCTGCCTAACGAAAAGGTGCTT
CCTAAACACTCTCTGCTGTACGAGTACTTCACAGTTTATAACGAGCTCACCAAGGTCAAATACGTCACAG
AAGGGATGAGAAAGCCAGCATTCCTGTCTGGAGAGCAGAAGAAAGCTATCGTGGACCTCCTCTTCAAGAC
GAACCGGAAAGTTACCGTGAAACAGCTCAAAGAAGACTATTTCAAAAAGATTGAATGTTTCGACTCTGTT
GAAATCAGCGGAGTGGAGGATCGCTTCAACGCATCCCTGGGAACGTATCACGATCTCCTGAAAATCATTA
AAGACAAGGACTTCCTGGACAATGAGGAGAACGAGGACATTCTTGAGGACATTGTCCTCACCCTTACGTT
GTTTGAAGATAGGGAGATGATTGAAGAACGCTTGAAAACTTACGCTCATCTCTTCGACGACAAAGTCATG
AAACAGCTCAAGAGGCGCCGATATACAGGATGGGGGCGGCTGTCAAGAAAACTGATCAATGGGATCCGAG
ACAAGCAGAGTGGAAAGACAATCCTGGATTTTCTTAAGTCCGATGGATTTGCCAACCGGAACTTCATGCA
GTTGATCCATGATGACTCTCTCACCTTTAAGGAGGACATCCAGAAAGCACAAGTTTCTGGCCAGGGGGAC
AGTCTTCACGAGCACATCGCTAATCTTGCAGGTAGCCCAGCTATCAAAAAGGGAATACTGCAGACCGTTA
AGGTCGTGGATGAACTCGTCAAAGTAATGGGAAGGCATAAGCCCGAGAATATCGTTATCGAGATGGCCCG
AGAGAACCAAACTACCCAGAAGGGACAGAAGAACAGTAGGGAAAGGATGAAGAGGATTGAAGAGGGTATA
AAAGAACTGGGGTCCCAAATCCTTAAGGAACACCCAGTTGAAAACACCCAGCTTCAGAATGAGAAGCTCT
ACCTGTACTACCTGCAGAACGGCAGGGACATGTACGTGGATCAGGAACTGGACATCAATCGGCTCTCCGA
CTACGACGTGGATCATATCGTGCCCCAGTCTTTTCTCAAAGATGATTCTATTGATAATAAAGTGTTGACA
AGATCCGATAAAAATAGAGGGAAGAGTGATAACGTCCCCTCAGAAGAAGTTGTCAAGAAAATGAAAAATT
ATTGGCGGCAGCTGCTGAACGCCAAACTGATCACACAACGGAAGTTCGATAATCTGACTAAGGCTGAACG
AGGTGGCCTGTCTGAGTTGGATAAAGCCGGCTTCATCAAAAGGCAGCTTGTTGAGACACGCCAGATCACC
AAGCACGTGGCCCAAATTCTCGATTCACGCATGAACACCAAGTACGATGAAAATGACAAACTGATTCGAG
AGGTGAAAGTTATTACTCTGAAGTCTAAGCTGGTCTCAGATTTCAGAAAGGACTTTCAGTTTTATAAGGT
GAGAGAGATCAACAATTACCACCATGCGCATGATGCCTACCTGAATGCAGTGGTAGGCACTGCACTTATC
AAAAAATATCCCAAGCTTGAATCTGAATTTGTTTACGGAGACTATAAAGTGTACGATGTTAGGAAAATGA
TCGCAAAGTCTGAGCAGGAAATAGGCAAGGCCACCGCTAAGTACTTCTTTTACAGCAATATTATGAATTT
TTTCAAGACCGAGATTACACTGGCCAATGGAGAGATTCGGAAGCGACCACTTATCGAAACAAACGGAGAA
ACAGGAGAAATCGTGTGGGACAAGGGTAGGGATTTCGCGACAGTCCGGAAGGTCCTGTCCATGCCGCAGG
TGAACATCGTTAAAAAGACCGAAGTACAGACCGGAGGCTTCTCCAAGGAAAGTATCCTCCCGAAAAGGAA
CAGCGACAAGCTGATCGCACGCAAAAAAGATTGGGACCCCAAGAAATACGGCGGATTCGATTCTCCTACA
GTCGCTTACAGTGTACTGGTTGTGGCCAAAGTGGAGAAAGGGAAGTCTAAAAAACTCAAAAGCGTCAAGG
AACTGCTGGGCATCACAATCATGGAGCGATCAAGCTTCGAAAAAAACCCCATCGACTTTCTCGAGGCGAA
AGGATATAAAGAGGTCAAAAAAGACCTCATCATTAAGCTTCCCAAGTACTCTCTCTTTGAGCTTGAAAAC
GGCCGGAAACGAATGCTCGCTAGTGCGGGCGAGCTGCAGAAAGGTAACGAGCTGGCACTGCCCTCTAAAT
ACGTTAATTTCTTGTATCTGGCCAGCCACTATGAAAAGCTCAAAGGGTCTCCCGAAGATAATGAGCAGAA
GCAGCTGTTCGTGGAACAACACAAACACTACCTTGATGAGATCATCGAGCAAATAAGCGAATTCTCCAAA
AGAGTGATCCTCGCCGACGCTAACCTCGATAAGGTGCTTTCTGCTTACAATAAGCACAGGGATAAGCCCA
TCAGGGAGCAGGCAGAAAACATTATCCACTTGTTTACTCTGACCAACTTGGGCGCGCCTGCAGCCTTCAA
GTACTTCGACACCACCATAGACAGAAAGCGGTACACCTCTACAAAGGAGGTCCTGGACGCCACACTGATT
CATCAGTCAATTACGGGGCTCTATGAAACAAGAATCGACCTCTCTCAGCTCGGTGGAGACAGCAGGGCTG
ACCCCAAGAAGAAGAGGAAGGTGGCTGAGGGCAGAGGAAGTCTTCTAACATGCGGTGACGTGGAGGAGAA
TCCCGGCCCTTCCGGAGGGCCCATGGTGAGCGAGCTGATTAAGGAGAACATGCACATGAAGCTGTACATG
GAGGGCACCGTGAACAACCACCACTTCAAGTGCACATCCGAGGGCGAAGGCAAGCCCTACGAGGGCACCC
AGACCATGAGAATCAAGGCGGTCGAGGGCGGCCCTCTCCCCTTCGCCTTCGACATCCTGGCTACCAGCTT
CATGTACGGCAGCAAAACCTTCATCAACCACACCCAGGGCATCCCCGACTTCTTTAAGCAGTCCTTCCCC
GAGGGCTTCACATGGGAGAGAGTCACCACATACGAAGACGGGGGCGTGCTGACCGCTACCCAGGACACCA
GCCTCCAGGACGGCTGCCTCATCTACAACGTCAAGATCAGAGGGGTGAACTTCCCATCCAACGGCCCTGT
GATGCAGAAGAAAACACTCGGCTGGGAGGCCTCCACCGAGACCCTGTACCCCGCTGACGGCGGCCTGGAA
GGCAGAGCCGACATGGCCCTGAAGCTCGTGGGCGGGGGCCACCTGATCTGCAACTTGAAGACCACATACA
GATCCAAGAAACCCGCTAAGAACCTCAAGATGCCCGGCGTCTACTATGTGGACAGAAGACTGGAAAGAAT
CAAGGAGGCCGACAAAGAGACCTACGTCGAGCAGCACGAGGTGGCTGTGGCCAGATACTGCGACCTCCCT
AGCAAACTGGGGCACAGAGGTGGAGGAGGTTCCGGATCTCACGGCTTCCCTCCCGAGGTGGAGGAGCAGG
CCGCCGGCACCCTGCCCATGAGCTGCGCCCAGGAGAGCGGCATGGATAGACACCCTGCTGCTTGCGCCAG
CGCCAGGATCAACGTCTAAGGCCGGCCAGCGGCCGCGACTCTAGATCATAATCAGCCATACCACATTTGT
AGAGGTTTTACTTGCTTTAAAAAACCTCCCACACCTCCCCCTGAACCTGAAACATAAAATGAATGCAATT
GTTGTTGTTAACTTGTTTATTGCAGCTTATAATGGTTACAAATAAAGCAATAGCATCACAAATTTCACAA
ATAAAGCATTTTTTTCACTGCATTCTAGTTGTGGTTTGTCCAAACTCATCAATGTATCTTAAGGCGTAAA
TTGTAAGCGTTAATATTTTGTTAAAATTCGCGTTAAATTTTTGTTAAATCAGCTCATTTTTTAACCAATA
GGCCGAAATCGGCAAAATCCCTTATAAATCAAAAGAATAGACCGAGATAGGGT
[37 nt withheld, positions 6844-6880]
AAAGAACGTGGACTCCAACGTCAAAGG
[49 nt withheld, positions 6908-6956]
T
[91 nt withheld, positions 6958-7048]
G
[124 nt withheld, positions 7050-7173]
CAGGTGGCACTTTTCGGGGAAATGTGCGCGGAACCCCTATTTGTTTATTTTTCTAAATACATTCAAATAT
GTATCCGCTCATGAGACAATAACCCTGATAAATGCTTCAATAATATTGAAAAAGGAAGAGTCCTGAGGCG
GAAAGAACCAGCTGTGGAATGTGTGTCAGTTAGGGTGTGGAAAGTCCCCAGGCTCCCCAGCAGGCAGAAG
TATGCAAAGCATGCATCTCAATTAGTCAGCAACCAGGTGTGGAAAGTCCCCAGGCTCCCCAGCAGGCAGA
AGTATGCAAAGCATGCATCTCAATTAGTCAGCAACCATAGTCCCGCCCCTAACTCCGCCCATCCCGCCCC
TAACTCCGCCCAGTTCCGCCCATTCTCCGCCCCATGGCTGACTAATTTTTTTTATTTATGCAGAGGCCGA
GGCCGCCTCGGCCTCTGAGCTATTCCAGAAGTAGTGAGGAGGCTTTTTTGGAGGCCTAGGCTTTTGCAAA
GATCGATCAAGAGACAGGATGAGGATCGTTTCGCATGATTGAACAAGATGGATTGCACGCAGGTTCTCCG
GCCGCTTGGGTGGAGAGGCTATTCGGCTATGACTGGGCACAACAGACAATCGGCTGCTCTGATGCCGCCG
TGTTCCGGCTGTCAGCGCAGGGGCGCCCGGTTCTTTTTGTCAAGACCGACCTGTCCGGTGCCCTGAATGA
ACTGCAAGACGAGGCAGCGCGGCTATCGTGGCTGGCCACGACGGGCGTTCCTTGCGCAGCTGTGCTCGAC
GTTGTCACTGAAGCGGGAAGGGACTGGCTGCTATTGGGCGAAGTGCCGGGGCAGGATCTCCTGTCATCTC
ACCTTGCTCCTGCCGAGAAAGTATCCATCATGGCTGATGCAATGCGGCGGCTGCATACGCTTGATCCGGC
TACCTGCCCATTCGACCACCAAGCGAAACATCGCATCGAGCGAGCACGTACTCGGATGGAAGCCGGTCTT
GTCGATCAGGATGATCTGGACGAAGAGCATCAGGGGCTCGCGCCAGCCGAACTGTTCGCCAGGCTCAAGG
CGAGCATGCCCGACGGCGAGGATCTCGTCGTGACCCATGGCGATGCCTGCTTGCCGAATATCATGGTGGA
AAATGGCCGCTTTTCTGGATTCATCGACTGTGGCCGGCTGGGTGTGGCGGACCGCTATCAGGACATAGCG
TTGGCTACCCGTGATATTGCTGAAGAGCTTGGCGGCGAATGGGCTGACCGCTTCCTCGTGCTTTACGGTA
TCGCCGCTCCCGATTCGCAGCGCATCGCCTTCTATCGCCTTCTTGACGAGTTCTTCTGAGCGGGACTCTG
GGGTTCGAAATGACCGACCAAGCGACGCCCAACCTGCCATCACGAGATTTCGATTCCACCGCCGCCTTCT
ATGAAAGGTTGGGCTTCGGAATCGTTTTCCGGGACGCCGGCTGGATGATCCTCCAGCGCGGGGATCTCAT
GCTGGAGTTCTTCGCCCACCCTAGGGGGAGGCTAACTGAAACACGGAAGGAGACAATACCGGAAGGAACC
CGCGCTATGACGGCAATAAAAAGACAGAATAAAACGCACGGTGTTGGGTCGTTTGTTCATAAACGCGGGG
TTCGGTCCCAGGGCTGGCACTCTGTCGATACCCCACCGAGACCTCAGTCGACTGGATCCGGTACCAAGGT
CGGGCAGGAAGAGGGCCTATTTCCCATGATTCCTTCATATTTGCATATACGATACAAGGCTGTTAGAGAG
ATAATTAGAATTAATTTGACTGTAAACACAAAGATATTAGTACAAAATACGTGACGTAGAAAGTAATAAT
TTCTTGGGTAGTTTGCAGTTTTAAAATTATGTTTTAAAATGGACTATCATATGCTTACCGTAACTTGAAA
GTATTTCGATTTCTTGGCTTTATATATCTTGTGGAAAGGACGAAACACCGTGAGAATCAAGGCGGTCGAG
TTTTAGAGCTAGAAATAGCAAGTTAAAATAAGGCTAGTCCGTTATCAACTTGAAAAAGTGGCACCGAGTC
GGTGCTTTTTTTCTAGACCCAGCTTTCTTGTACAAAGTTGGCATTAAAGGGCGAATTCCAGCACACTGGC
GGCCGTTA
Features (pLannotate 1.2.2; 17 found; start..end, strand, type, name):
     64..80      -  polyA_signal   bGH poly(A) signal (fragment): bovine growth hormone polyadenylation signal
    302..890     +  rep_origin     ori: high-copy-number ColE1/pMB1/pBR322/pUC origin of replication
   1024..1370    +  promoter       TRE3GV promoter: 3rd-generation Tet-responsive promoter that can be activated by binding of Tet-On® 3G, optimized for retroviral and lentiviral vectors
   1417..5520    +  CDS            cas9: CAS9_STRP1 - Also known as csn1 From Streptococcus pyogenes serotype M1.
   5623..6318    +  CDS            mKate2: mKate2 is a basic (constitutively fluorescent) red fluorescent protein published in 2009, derived from Entacmaea quadricolor. It is reported to be a rapidly-maturing monomer with moderate acid sensitivity.
   6337..6456    +  CDS            hPEST: PEST degradation sequence from mouse ornithine decarboxylase human codon-optimized
   6484..6567    +  CDS            large T antigen (fragment): large T antigen from SV40 (simian virus 40)
   6590..6711    +  polyA_signal   SV40 poly(A) signal: SV40 polyadenylation signal
   6745..7173    -  rep_origin     f1 ori (sequence partly withheld): f1 bacteriophage origin of replication; arrow indicates direction of (+) strand synthesis
   7200..7304    +  promoter       AmpR promoter: bla
   7306..7663    +  promoter       SV40 promoter: SV40 enhancer and early promoter
   7698..8492    +  CDS            NeoR/KanR: aminoglycoside phosphotransferase from Tn5; aph(3')-II (or nptII); confers resistance to neomycin, kanamycin, and G418 (Geneticin®)
   8513..8665    +  CDS            ble (fragment): BLE_KLEPN - Experimental evidence at protein level: Swiss-Prot protein existence level 1. Binding protein with a strong affinity to the bleomycin family of antibiotics. Binds to CL990; an antimitotic-antibiotic compound. From Klebsiella pneumoniae.
   8724..8771    +  polyA_signal   HSV TK poly(A) signal: herpes simplex virus thymidine kinase polyadenylation signal (Cole and Stacy, 1985)
   8864..9104    +  promoter       U6 promoter: RNA polymerase III promoter for human U6 snRNA
   9133..9208    +  misc_RNA       gRNA scaffold: guide RNA scaffold for the Streptococcus pyogenes CRISPR/Cas9 system
   9220..9241    -  protein_bind   attB2 (fragment): mutant version of attB; recombination site for the Gateway® BP reaction BP Clonase™
