[The description below was written by a language model from this plasmid's Addgene catalogue record and pLannotate feature annotations shown in this document.]
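Description:
ptreCas9-mKate2ps-T1gRNA is a 9,281 bp mammalian expression plasmid built on the pTag-CFP backbone that combines inducible Cas9 expression with a constitutively transcribed guide RNA. It is propagated in E. coli through a high-copy ColE1/pUC-type origin and selected with kanamycin. The NeoR/KanR aminoglycoside phosphotransferase gene sits behind tandem bacterial (AmpR) and SV40 early promoters and ends in an HSV TK polyadenylation signal, so the same marker can in principle also give G418 resistance in mammalian cells. An f1 origin is present as well. Short annotated fragments (bGH poly(A), ble, attB2) appear to be cloning remnants.

The main payload is a synthetic Cas9–mKate2ps cassette driven by a TRE3G-type Tet-responsive promoter, which is activated by a Tet-On 3G transactivator. No transactivator is annotated on this plasmid, so it would presumably have to be supplied separately. The Streptococcus pyogenes Cas9 coding sequence is followed by the red fluorescent protein mKate2 and a PEST degradation sequence from mouse ornithine decarboxylase, which shortens reporter half-life so that fluorescence follows current expression more closely. A short SV40 large T antigen fragment, probably a nuclear localisation signal, follows, and the cassette ends in an SV40 poly(A) signal. The record does not state how Cas9 and mKate2 are joined across the roughly 100 bp gap between them. A separate human U6 Pol III promoter drives the "T1" guide spacer fused to the S. pyogenes gRNA scaffold.

The stated purpose is inducible expression. The associated publication concerns a CRISPR-based self-cleaving mechanism for controllable gene delivery in human cells, but the record does not state what the T1 guide targets.
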