Addgene plasmid #62715: ptreCas9-mKate2ps-T1gRNA
Purpose: Inducible; gRNA seq is ATGAGAATCAAGGCGGTCGA
Depositing lab: Leonidas Bleris. Depositing organization: University of Texas at Dallas. Publication: CRISPR-based self-cleaving mechanism for controllable gene delivery in human cells. Moore R, Spinhirne A, Lai MJ, Preisser S, Li Y, Kang T, Bleris L. Nucleic Acids Res. 2015 Jan 30;43(2):1297-303. doi: 10.1093/nar/gku1326. Epub 2014 Dec 18. PubMed 25527740.
Backbone
  Vector backbone: pTag-CFP
  Total vector size (bp): 9281
  Vector type: Mammalian Expression
Growth in bacteria
  Bacterial resistance: Kanamycin, 50 μg/mL
  Growth temperature: 37°C
  Growth strain: DH5alpha
  Copy number: Unknown
Gene/Insert
  Gene/Insert name: Cas9–mKate2ps
  Species: Synthetic
Terms and licenses: Academic/Nonprofit Terms; Industry Terms: Not Available to Industry
Depositor comments: Discrepancies between the full and QC sequence are of no functional consequence.
How to cite: ptreCas9-mKate2ps-T1gRNA was a gift from Leonidas Bleris (Addgene plasmid # 62715 ; http://n2t.net/addgene:62715 ; RRID:Addgene_62715)
