>Addgene plasmid #62715 | ptreCas9-mKate2ps-T1gRNA | depositor partial sequence | sequence record 103508 | ORF Cas9-2A-mKate2-PEST
ATGGACAAGAAGTACTCCATTGGGCTCGATATCGGCACAAACAGCGTCGGCTGGGCCGTCATTACGGACG
AGTACAAGGTGCCGAGCAAAAAATTCAAAGTTCTGGGCAATACCGATCGCCACAGCATAAAGAAGAACCT
CATTGGCGCCCTCCTGTTCGACTCCGGGGAGACGGCCGAAGCCACGCGGCTCAAAAGAACAGCACGGCGC
AGATATACCCGCAGAAAGAATCGGATCTGCTACCTGCAGGAGATCTTTAGTAATGAGATGGCTAAGGTGG
ATGACTCTTTCTTCCATAGGCTGGAGGAGTCCTTTTTGGTGGAGGAGGATAAAAAGCACGAGCGCCACCC
AATCTTTGGCAATATCGTGGACGAGGTGGCGTACCATGAAAAGTACCCAACCATATATCATCTGAGGAAG
AAGCTTGTAGACAGTACTGATAAGGCTGACTTGCGGTTGATCTATCTCGCGCTGGCGCATATGATCAAAT
TTCGGGGACACTTCCTCATCGAGGGGGACCTGAACCCAGACAACAGCGATGTCGACAAACTCTTTATCCA
ACTGGTTCAGACTTACAATCAGCTTTTCGAAGAGAACCCGATCAACGCATCCGGAGTTGACGCCAAAGCA
ATCCTGAGCGCTAGGCTGTCCAAATCCCGGCGGCTCGAAAACCTCATCGCACAGCTCCCTGGGGAGAAGA
AGAACGGCCTGTTTGGTAATCTTATCGCCCTGTCACTCGGGCTGACCCCCAACTTTAAATCTAACTTCGA
CCTGGCCGAAGATGCCAAGCTTCAACTGAGCAAAGACACCTACGATGATGATCTCGACAATCTGCTGGCC
CAGATCGGCGACCAGTACGCAGACCTTTTTTTGGCGGCAAAGAACCTGTCAGACGCCATTCTGCTGAGTG
ATATTCTGCGAGTGAACACGGAGATCACCAAAGCTCCGCTGAGCGCTAGTATGATCAAGCGCTATGATGA
GCACCACCAAGACTTGACTTTGCTGAAGGCCCTTGTCAGACAGCAACTGCCTGAGAAGTACAAGGAAATT
TTCTTCGATCAGTCTAAAAATGGCTACGCCGGATACATTGACGGCGGAGCAAGCCAGGAGGAATTTTACA
AATTTATTAAGCCCATCTTGGAAAAAATGGACGGCACCGAGGAGCTGCTGGTAAAGCTTAACAGAGAAGA
TCTGTTGCGCAAACAGCGCACTTTCGACAATGGAAGCATCCCCCACCAGATTCACCTGGGCGAACTGCAC
GCTATCCTCAGGCGGCAAGAGGATTTCTACCCCTTTTTGAAAGATAACAGGGAAAAGATTGAGAAAATCC
TCACATTTCGGATACCCTACTATGTAGGCCCCCTCGCCCGGGGAAATTCCAGATTCGCGTGGATGACTCG
CAAATCAGAAGAGACCATCACTCCCTGGAACTTCGAGGAAGTCGTGGATAAGGGGGCCTCTGCCCAGTCC
TTCATCGAAAGGATGACTAACTTTGATAAAAATCTGCCTAACGAAAAGGTGCTTCCTAAACACTCTCTGC
TGTACGAGTACTTCACAGTTTATAACGAGCTCACCAAGGTCAAATACGTCACAGAAGGGATGAGAAAGCC
AGCATTCCTGTCTGGAGAGCAGAAGAAAGCTATCGTGGACCTCCTCTTCAAGACGAACCGGAAAGTTACC
GTGAAACAGCTCAAAGAAGACTATTTCAAAAAGATTGAATGTTTCGACTCTGTTGAAATCAGCGGAGTGG
AGGATCGCTTCAACGCATCCCTGGGAACGTATCACGATCTCCTGAAAATCATTAAAGACAAGGACTTCCT
GGACAATGAGGAGAACGAGGACATTCTTGAGGACATTGTCCTCACCCTTACGTTGTTTGAAGATAGGGAG
ATGATTGAAGAACGCTTGAAAACTTACGCTCATCTCTTCGACGACAAAGTCATGAAACAGCTCAAGAGGC
GCCGATATACAGGATGGGGGCGGCTGTCAAGAAAACTGATCAATGGGATCCGAGACAAGCAGAGTGGAAA
GACAATCCTGGATTTTCTTAAGTCCGATGGATTTGCCAACCGGAACTTCATGCAGTTGATCCATGATGAC
TCTCTCACCTTTAAGGAGGACATCCAGAAAGCACAAGTTTCTGGCCAGGGGGACAGTCTTCACGAGCACA
TCGCTAATCTTGCAGGTAGCCCAGCTATCAAAAAGGGAATACTGCAGACCGTTAAGGTCGTGGATGAACT
CGTCAAAGTAATGGGAAGGCATAAGCCCGAGAATATCGTTATCGAGATGGCCCGAGAGAACCAAACTACC
CAGAAGGGACAGAAGAACAGTAGGGAAAGGATGAAGAGGATTGAAGAGGGTATAAAAGAACTGGGGTCCC
AAATCCTTAAGGAACACCCAGTTGAAAACACCCAGCTTCAGAATGAGAAGCTCTACCTGTACTACCTGCA
GAACGGCAGGGACATGTACGTGGATCAGGAACTGGACATCAATCGGCTCTCCGACTACGACGTGGATCAT
ATCGTGCCCCAGTCTTTTCTCAAAGATGATTCTATTGATAATAAAGTGTTGACAAGATCCGATAAAAATA
GAGGGAAGAGTGATAACGTCCCCTCAGAAGAAGTTGTCAAGAAAATGAAAAATTATTGGCGGCAGCTGCT
GAACGCCAAACTGATCACACAACGGAAGTTCGATAATCTGACTAAGGCTGAACGAGGTGGCCTGTCTGAG
TTGGATAAAGCCGGCTTCATCAAAAGGCAGCTTGTTGAGACACGCCAGATCACCAAGCACGTGGCCCAAA
TTCTCGATTCACGCATGAACACCAAGTACGATGAAAATGACAAACTGATTCGAGAGGTGAAAGTTATTAC
TCTGAAGTCTAAGCTGGTCTCAGATTTCAGAAAGGACTTTCAGTTTTATAAGGTGAGAGAGATCAACAAT
TACCACCATGCGCATGATGCCTACCTGAATGCAGTGGTAGGCACTGCACTTATCAAAAAATATCCCAAGC
TTGAATCTGAATTTGTTTACGGAGACTATAAAGTGTACGATGTTAGGAAAATGATCGCAAAGTCTGAGCA
GGAAATAGGCAAGGCCACCGCTAAGTACTTCTTTTACAGCAATATTATGAATTTTTTCAAGACCGAGATT
ACACTGGCCAATGGAGAGATTCGGAAGCGACCACTTATCGAAACAAACGGAGAAACAGGAGAAATCGTGT
GGGACAAGGGTAGGGATTTCGCGACAGTCCGGAAGGTCCTGTCCATGCCGCAGGTGAACATCGTTAAAAA
GACCGAAGTACAGACCGGAGGCTTCTCCAAGGAAAGTATCCTCCCGAAAAGGAACAGCGACAAGCTGATC
GCACGCAAAAAAGATTGGGACCCCAAGAAATACGGCGGATTCGATTCTCCTACAGTCGCTTACAGTGTAC
TGGTTGTGGCCAAAGTGGAGAAAGGGAAGTCTAAAAAACTCAAAAGCGTCAAGGAACTGCTGGGCATCAC
AATCATGGAGCGATCAAGCTTCGAAAAAAACCCCATCGACTTTCTCGAGGCGAAAGGATATAAAGAGGTC
AAAAAAGACCTCATCATTAAGCTTCCCAAGTACTCTCTCTTTGAGCTTGAAAACGGCCGGAAACGAATGC
TCGCTAGTGCGGGCGAGCTGCAGAAAGGTAACGAGCTGGCACTGCCCTCTAAATACGTTAATTTCTTGTA
TCTGGCCAGCCACTATGAAAAGCTCAAAGGGTCTCCCGAAGATAATGAGCAGAAGCAGCTGTTCGTGGAA
CAACACAAACACTACCTTGATGAGATCATCGAGCAAATAAGCGAATTCTCCAAAAGAGTGATCCTCGCCG
ACGCTAACCTCGATAAGGTGCTTTCTGCTTACAATAAGCACAGGGATAAGCCCATCAGGGAGCAGGCAGA
AAACATTATCCACTTGTTTACTCTGACCAACTTGGGCGCGCCTGCAGCCTTCAAGTACTTCGACACCACC
ATAGACAGAAAGCGGTACACCTCTACAAAGGAGGTCCTGGACGCCACACTGATTCATCAGTCAATTACGG
GGCTCTATGAAACAAGAATCGACCTCTCTCAGCTCGGTGGAGACAGCAGGGCTGACCCCAAGAAGAAGAG
GAAGGTGGCTGAGGGCAGAGGAAGTCTTCTAACATGCGGTGACGTGGAGGAGAATCCCGGCCCTTCCGGA
GGGCCCATGGTGAGCGAGCTGATTAAGGAGAACATGCACATGAAGCTGTACATGGAGGGCACCGTGAACA
ACCACCACTTCAAGTGCACATCCGAGGGCGAAGGCAAGCCCTACGAGGGCACCCAGACCATGAGAATCAA
GGCGGTCGAGGGCGGCCCTCTCCCCTTCGCCTTCGACATCCTGGCTACCAGCTTCATGTACGGCAGCAAA
ACCTTCATCAACCACACCCAGGGCATCCCCGACTTCTTTAAGCAGTCCTTCCCCGAGGGCTTCACATGGG
AGAGAGTCACCACATACGAAGACGGGGGCGTGCTGACCGCTACCCAGGACACCAGCCTCCAGGACGGCTG
CCTCATCTACAACGTCAAGATCAGAGGGGTGAACTTCCCATCCAACGGCCCTGTGATGCAGAAGAAAACA
CTCGGCTGGGAGGCCTCCACCGAGACCCTGTACCCCGCTGACGGCGGCCTGGAAGGCAGAGCCGACATGG
CCCTGAAGCTCGTGGGCGGGGGCCACCTGATCTGCAACTTGAAGACCACATACAGATCCAAGAAACCCGC
TAAGAACCTCAAGATGCCCGGCGTCTACTATGTGGACAGAAGACTGGAAAGAATCAAGGAGGCCGACAAA
GAGACCTACGTCGAGCAGCACGAGGTGGCTGTGGCCAGATACTGCGACCTCCCTAGCAAACTGGGGCACA
GAGGTGGAGGAGGTTCCGGATCTCACGGCTTCCCTCCCGAGGTGGAGGAGCAGGCCGCCGGCACCCTGCC
CATGAGCTGCGCCCAGGAGAGCGGCATGGATAGACACCCTGCTGCTTGCGCCAGCGCCAGGATCAACGTC
TAA
