>Addgene plasmid #62715 | ptreCas9-mKate2ps-T1gRNA | addgene partial sequence | sequence record 106782 | SV40pA-R 5'-GAAATTTGTGATGCTATTGC-3'
TTATAAGCTGCAATAAACAAGTTAACAACAACAATTGCATTCATTTTATGTTTCAGGTTCAGGGGGAGGT
GTGGGAGGTTTTTTAAAGCAAGTAAAACCTCTACAAATGTGGTATGGCTGATTATGATCTAGAGTCGCGG
CCGCTGGCCGGCCTTAGACGTTGATCCTGGCGCTGGCGCAAGCAGCAGGGTGTCTATCCATGCCGCTCTC
CTGGGCGCAGCTCATGGGCAGGGTGCCGGCGGCCTGCTCCTCCACCTCGGGAGGGAAGCCGTGAGATCCG
GAACCTCCTCCACCTCTGTGCCCCAGTTTGCTAGGGAGGTCGCAGTATCTGGCCACAGCCACCTCGTGCT
GCTCGACGTAGGTCTCTTTGTCGGCCTCCTTGATTCTTTCCAGTCTTCTGTCCACATAGTAGACGCCGGG
CATCTTGAGGTTCTTAGCGGGTTTCTTGGATCTGTATGTGGTCTTCAAGTTGCAGATCAGGTGGCCCCCG
CCCACGAGCTTCAGGGCCATGTCGGCTCTGCCTTCCAGGCCGCCGTCAGCGGGGTACAGGGTCTCGGTGG
AGGCCTCCCAGCCGAGTGTTTTCTTCTGCATCACAGGGCCGTTGGATGGGAAGTTCACCCCTCTGATCTT
GACGTTGTAGATGAGGCAGCCGTCCTGGAGGCTGGTGTCCTGGGTAGCGGTCAGCACGCCCCCGTCTTCG
TATGTGGTGACTCTCTCCCATGTGAAGCCCTCGGGGAAGGACTGCTTAAAGAAGTCGGGGATGCCCTGGG
TGTGGTTGATGAAGGTTTTGCTGCCGTACATGAAGCTGGTAGCCAGGATGTCGAAGGCGAAGGGGAGAGG
GCCGCCCTCGACCGCCTTGATTCTCATGGTCTGGGTGCCCTCGTAGGGCTTGCCTTCGCCCTCGGATGTG
CACTTGAAGTGGTGGTTGTTCACGGTGCCCTCCATGTACAGCTTCATGTGCATGTTCTCCTTAATCAGCT
CGCTCACCATGG
