>Addgene plasmid #62715 | ptreCas9-mKate2ps-T1gRNA | addgene partial sequence | sequence record 106783 | pBR322ori-3 5'-tttgtttgcaagcagcagat-3'
GGATCTCAAGAAGATCCTTTGATCTTTTCTACGGGGTCTGACGCTCAGTGGAACGAAAACTCACGTTAAG
GGATTTTGGTCATGAGATTATCAAAAAGGATCTTCACCTAGATCCTTTTAAATTAAAAATGAAGTTTTAA
ATCAATCTAAAGTATATATGAGTAACCTGAGGCTATGGCAGGGCCTGCCGCCCCGACGTTGGCTGCGAGC
CCTGGGCCTTCACCCGAACTTGGGGGGTGGGGTGGGGAAAAGGAAGAAACGCGGGCGTATTGGCCCCAAT
GGGGTCTCGGTGGGATCCACTAGTAACGGCCGCCAGTGTGCTGGAATTCGCCCTTTAATGCCAACTTTGT
ACAAGAAAGCTGGGTCTAGAAAAAAAGCACCGACTCGGTGCCACTTTTTCAAGTTGATAACGGACTAGCC
TTATTTTAACTTGCTATTTCTAGCTCTAAAACTCGACCGCCTTGATTCTCACGGTGTTTCGTCCTTTCCA
CAAGATATATAAAGCCAAGAAATCGAAATACTTTCAAGTTACGGTAAGCATATGATAGTCCATTTTAAAA
CATAATTTTAAAACTGCAAACTACCCAAGAAATTATTACTTTCTACGTCACGTATTTTGTACTAATATCT
TTGTGTTTACAGTCAAATTAATTCTAATTATCTCTCTAACAGCCTTGTATCGTATATGCAAATATGAAGG
AATCATGGGAAATAGGCCCTCTTCCTGCCCGACCTTGGTACCGGATCCAGTCGACTGAGGTCTCGGTGGG
GTATCGACAGAGTGCCAGCCCTGGGACCGAACCCCGCGTTTATGAACAAACGACCCAACACCGTGCGTTT
TATTCTGTCTTTTTATTGCCGTCATAGCGCGGGTTCCTTCCGGTATTGTCTCCTTCCGTGTTTCAGTTAG
CCTCCCCCTAGGGTGGGCGAAGAACTCCAGCATGAGATCCCCGCGCTGGAGGATCATCCAGCCGGCGTCC
CGGAAAACGATTCCGAAGCCCAACCTTTCATAGAAGGCGGCGGTGGAATCGAAATCTCGTGATGGCAGGT
TGGGCGTCGCTTGGTCGGTCATTTCGAACCC
