>Addgene plasmid #62715 | ptreCas9-mKate2ps-T1gRNA | addgene partial sequence | sequence record 106784 | hdCas9-R2 5'-CCGGCTTTATCCAACTCAGAC-3'
TTAGTCAGATTATCGAACTTCCGTTGTGTGATCAGTTTGGCGTTCAGCAGCTGCCGCCAATAATTTTTCA
TTTTCTTGACAACTTCTTCTGAGGGGACGTTATCACTCTTCCCTCTATTTTTATCGGATCTTGTCAACAC
TTTATTATCAATAGAATCATCTTTGAGAAAAGACTGGGGCACGATATGATCCACGTCGTAGTCGGAGAGC
CGATTGATGTCCAGTTCCTGATCCACGTACATGTCCCTGCCGTTCTGCAGGTAGTACAGGTAGAGCTTCT
CATTCTGAAGCTGGGTGTTTTCAACTGGGTGTTCCTTAAGGATTTGGGACCCCAGTTCTTTTATACCCTC
TTCAATCCTCTTCATCCTTTCCCTACTGTTCTTCTGTCCCTTCTGGGTAGTTTGGTTCTCTCGGGCCATC
TCGATAACGATATTCTCGGGCTTATGCCTTCCCATTACTTTGACGAGTTCATCCACGACCTTAACGGTCT
GCAGTATTCCCTTTTTGATAGCTGGGCTACCTGCAAGATTAGCGATGTGCTCGTGAAGACTGTCCCCCTG
GCCAGAAACTTGTGCTTTCTGGATGTCCTCCTTAAAGGTGAGAGAGTCATCATGGATCAACTGCATGAAG
TTCCGGTTGGCAAATCCATCGGACTTAAGAAAATCCAGGATTGTCTTTCCACTCTGCTTGTCTCGGATCC
CATTGATCAGTTTTCTTGACAGCCGCCCCCATCCTGTATATCGGCGCCTCTTGAGCTGTTTCATGACTTT
GTCGTCGAAGAGATGAGCGTAAGTTTTCAAGCGTTCTTCAATCATCTCCCTATCTTCAAACAACGTAAGG
GTGAGGACAATGTCCTCAAGAATGTCCTCGTTCTCCTCATTGTCCAGGAAGTCCTTGTCTTTAATGATTT
TCAGGAGATCGTGATACGTTCCCAGGGATGCGTTGAAGCGATCCTCCACTCCGCTGATTTCAACAGAGTC
GAAACATTCAATCTTTTTGAAATAGTCTTCTTTGAGCTGTTTCACGGTAACTTTCCGGTTCGTCTTGA
