>Addgene plasmid #62715 | ptreCas9-mKate2ps-T1gRNA | addgene partial sequence | sequence record 106785 | mKate2-TurboRFP-R 5'-TGAAGTGGTGGTTGTTCACG-3'
CTTCATGTGCATGTTCTCCTTAATCAGCTCGCTCACCATGGGCCCTCCGGAAGGGCCGGGATTCTCCTCC
ACGTCACCGCATGTTAGAAGACTTCCTCTGCCCTCAGCCACCTTCCTCTTCTTCTTGGGGTCAGCCCTGC
TGTCTCCACCGAGCTGAGAGAGGTCGATTCTTGTTTCATAGAGCCCCGTAATTGACTGATGAATCAGTGT
GGCGTCCAGGACCTCCTTTGTAGAGGTGTACCGCTTTCTGTCTATGGTGGTGTCGAAGTACTTGAAGGCT
GCAGGCGCGCCCAAGTTGGTCAGAGTAAACAAGTGGATAATGTTTTCTGCCTGCTCCCTGATGGGCTTAT
CCCTGTGCTTATTGTAAGCAGAAAGCACCTTATCGAGGTTAGCGTCGGCGAGGATCACTCTTTTGGAGAA
TTCGCTTATTTGCTCGATGATCTCATCAAGGTAGTGTTTGTGTTGTTCCACGAACAGCTGCTTCTGCTCA
TTATCTTCGGGAGACCCTTTGAGCTTTTCATAGTGGCTGGCCAGATACAAGAAATTAACGTATTTAGAGG
GCAGTGCCAGCTCGTTACCTTTCTGCAGCTCGCCCGCACTAGCGAGCATTCGTTTCCGGCCGTTTTCAAG
CTCAAAGAGAGAGTACTTGGGAAGCTTAATGATGAGGTCTTTTTTGACCTCTTTATATCCTTTCGCCTCG
AGAAAGTCGATGGGGTTTTTTTCGAAGCTTGATCGCTCCATGATTGTGATGCCCAGCAGTTCCTTGACGC
TTTTGAGTTTTTTAGACTTCCCTTTCTCCACTTTGGCCACAACCAGTACACTGTAAGCGACTGTAGGAGA
ATCGAATCCGCCGTATTTCTTGGGGTCCCAATCTTTTTTGCGTGCGATCAGCTTGTCGCTGTTCCTTTTC
GGGAGGATACTTTCCTTGGAGAAGCCTCCGGTCTGTACTTCGGTCTTTTTAACGATGTTCACCTGCGGCA
TGGACAGGACCTTCCGGA
