>Addgene plasmid #62715 | ptreCas9-mKate2ps-T1gRNA | addgene partial sequence | sequence record 107168 | LNCX 5'-AGCTCGTTTAGTGAACCGTCAGATC-3'
CAACACTTTTGTCTTATACCAACTTTCCGGCTAGTGGATCCGCGGCCGTTACTAGCCTTGCCACCATGGA
CAAGAAGTACTCCATTGGGCTCGATATCGGCACAAACAGCGTCGGCTGGGCCGTCATTACGGACGAGTAC
AAGGTGCCGAGCAAAAAATTCAAAGTTCTGGGCAATACCGATCGCCACAGCATAAAGAAGAACCTCATTG
GCGCCCTCCTGTTCGACTCCGGGGAGACGGCCGAAGCCACGCGGCTCAAAAGAACAGCACGGCGCAGATA
TACCCGCAGAAAGAATCGGATCTGCTACCTGCAGGAGATCTTTAGTAATGAGATGGCTAAGGTGGATGAC
TCTTTCTTCCATAGGCTGGAGGAGTCCTTTTTGGTGGAGGAGGATAAAAAGCACGAGCGCCACCCAATCT
TTGGCAATATCGTGGACGAGGTGGCGTACCATGAAAAGTACCCAACCATATATCATCTGAGGAAGAAGCT
TGTAGACAGTACTGATAAGGCTGACTTGCGGTTGATCTATCTCGCGCTGGCGCATATGATCAAATTTCGG
GGACACTTCCTCATCGAGGGGGACCTGAACCCAGACAACAGCGATGTCGACAAACTCTTTATCCAACTGG
TTCAGACTTACAATCAGCTTTTCGAAGAGAACCCGATCAACGCATCCGGAGTTGACGCCAAAGCAATCCT
GAGCGCTAGGCTGTCCAAATCCCGGCGGCTCGAAAACCTCATCGCACAGCTCCCTGGGGAGAAGAAGAAC
GGCCTGTTTGGTAATCTTATCGCCCTGTCACTCGGGCTGACCCCCAACTTTAAATCTAACTTCGACCTGG
CCGAAGATGCCAAGCTTCAACTGAGCAAAGACACCTACGATGATGATCTCGACAATCTGCTGGCCCAGAT
CGGCGACCAGTACGCAGACCTTTTTT
