>Addgene plasmid #62715 | ptreCas9-mKate2ps-T1gRNA | addgene partial sequence | sequence record 107170 | hSpCas9-R1 5'-CGCTCGTGCTTCTTATCCTC-3'
TCCTCCAGCCTATGGAAGAAAGAGTCATCCACCTTAGCCATCTCATTACTAAAGATCTCCTGCAGGTAGC
AGATCCGATTCTTTCTGCGGGTATATCTGCGCCGTGCTGTTCTTTTGAGCCGCGTGGCTTCGGCCGTCTC
CCCGGAGTCGAACAGGAGGGCGCCAATGAGGTTCTTCTTTATGCTGTGGCGATCGGTATTGCCCAGAACT
TTGAATTTTTTGCTCGGCACCTTGTACTCGTCCGTAATGACGGCCCAGCCGACGCTGTTTGTGCCGATAT
CGAGCCCAATGGAGTACTTCTTGTCCATGGTGGCAAGGCTAGTAACGGCCGCGGATCCACTAGCCGGAAA
GTTGGTATAAGACAAAAGTGTTGTGGAATTGCTCCAGGCGATCTGACGGTTCACTAAACGAGCTCTGCTT
TTATAGGCGCCCACCGTACACGCCTAAAGCTTATACGTTCTCTATCACTGATAGGGAGTAAACTGGATAT
ACGTTCTCTATCACTGATAGGGAGTAAACTGTAGATACGTTCTCTATCACTGATAGGGAGTAAACTGGTC
ATACGTTCTCTATCACTGATAGGGAGTAAACTCCTTATACGTTCTCTATCACTGATAGGGAGTAAAGTCT
GCATACGTTCTCTATCACTGATAGGGAGTAAACTCTTCATACGTTCTCTATCACTGATAGGGAGTAAACT
CGAGTATGTCGAGGTGGCGTGTACGGGGCGGTAATACGGTTATCCACAGAATCAGGGGATAACGCAGGAA
AGAACATGTGAGCAAAAGGCCAGCAAAAGGCCAGGAACCGTAAAAAGGCCGCGTTGCTGGCGTTTTTCCA
TAGGCTCCGCCCCCCTGACGAGCATCACAAAAATCGACGCTCAAGTCAGAGGTGGCGAAACCCGACAGGA
CTATA
